>Addgene plasmid #46282 | GgVcl 1-1066 FRET tail probe 2 | depositor full sequence | sequence record 65203 | GgVcl 1-1066 FRET tail probe 2 sequence 8659 bps
TAGTTATTAATAGTAATCAATTACGGGGTCATTAGTTCATAGCCCATATATGGAGTTCCGCGTTACATAA
CTTACGGTAAATGGCCCGCCTGGCTGACCGCCCAACGACCCCCGCCCATTGACGTCAATAATGACGTATG
TTCCCATAGTAACGCCAATAGGGACTTTCCATTGACGTCAATGGGTGGAGTATTTACGGTAAACTGCCCA
CTTGGCAGTACATCAAGTGTATCATATGCCAAGTACGCCCCCTATTGACGTCAATGACGGTAAATGGCCC
GCCTGGCATTATGCCCAGTACATGACCTTATGGGACTTTCCTACTTGGCAGTACATCTACGTATTAGTCA
TCGCTATTACCATGGTGATGCGGTTTTGGCAGTACATCAATGGGCGTGGATAGCGGTTTGACTCACGGGG
ATTTCCAAGTCTCCACCCCATTGACGTCAATGGGAGTTTGTTTTGGCACCAAAATCAACGGGACTTTCCA
AAATGTCGTAACAACTCCGCCCCATTGACGCAAATGGGCGGTAGGCGTGTACGGTGGGAGGTCTATATAA
GCAGAGCTGGTTTAGTGAACCGTCAGATCCGCTAGCGCTACCGGACTCAGATCTCGAGCTCAAGCTTCGA
ATTCCGGCCCCCCCTGCCCCGCCGCCGCCATGCCCGTCTTCCACACGCGCACCATCGAGAGCATCTTGGA
GCCCGTGGCTCAGCAGATCTCCCACCTGGTCATCATGCACGAGGAGGGGGAGGTAGACGGCAAGGCCATC
CCGGACCTCACCGCCCCCGTGTCGGCCGTGCAGGCCGCTGTCAGCAACCTGGTGCGGGTTGGAAAAGAAA
CTGTGCAGACAACAGAAGACCAGATCTTGAAAAGGGATATGCCACCAGCATTCATCAAAGTAGAGAATGC
CTGCACCAAGCTCGTTCGAGCAGCCCAGATGCTGCAAGCAGATCCTTATTCAGTACCAGCTCGTGACTAC
CTAATTGATGGATCAAGAGGCATCCTTTCTGGAACATCAGACTTGCTTCTGACATTTGATGAAGCAGAGG
TCCGTAAAATCATCCGTGTCTGCAAAGGAATATTGGAATATCTGACTGTGGCAGAAGTAGTAGAGACTAT
GGAGGATTTGGTGACATATACAAAGAATCTAGGGCCAGGAATGACAAAGATGGCAAAAATGATCGATGAG
AGACAACAGGAATTAACTCATCAGGAACATAGGGTTATGCTGGTGAACTCCATGAATACTGTGAAGGAGC
TATTGCCTGTACTTATTTCAGCTATGAAGATCTTTGTAACCACAAAAAACACTAAAAGCCAGGGAATAGA
AGAGGCCTTGAAAAATCGCAATTTCACAGTAGAGAAAATGAGTGCTGAGATAAATGAAATAATCCGTGTA
TTACAACTCACTTCCTGGGATGAAGATGCCTGGGCCAGCAAGGACACTGAAGCCATGAAAAGAGCTTTAG
CCCTAATAGATTCAAAGATGAACCAGGCAAAAGGCTGGCTGAGAGATCCAAACGCACCTCCAGGGGATGC
TGGTGAGCAAGCAATAAGGCAGATCCTTGATGAAGCTGGAAAAGCAGGAGAATTGTGTGCAGGCAAAGAA
CGCAGGGAGATTCTGGGAACATGCAAAACTTTGGGCCAAATGACTGATCAACTTGCTGATCTCCGAGCTA
GAGGACAGGGTGCTACACCGATGGCAATGCAGAAGGCACAGCAGGTGTCACAAGGCCTGGATTTGCTCAC
TGCAAAAGTGGAGAATGCAGCCCGGAAATTGGAGGCCATGACAAACTCTAAGCAGGCTATTGCAAAGAAG
ATTGATGCTGCTCAGAACTGGCTTGCGGATCCCAACGGCGGAAGTGAAGGAGAAGAACACATTCGAGGAA
TTATGTCTGAAGCAAGGAAAGTTGCAGAATTGTGTGAGGAGCCTAAAGAAAGAGATGATATCCTTCGCTC
CTTGGGGGAAATCTCTGCTCTGACAGCTAAGCTGTCAGATCTGCGACGACATGGGAAAGGCGACTCTCCT
GAGGCCCGTGCATTGGCCAAGCAAATAGCTACATCACTTCAGAACTTACAGTCCAAAACAAACAGAGCTG
TAGCAAATACTAGGCCAGTTAAAGCTGCTGTCCATTTGGAGGGCAAGATTGAGCAAGCCCAGAGGTGGAT
AGATAATCCTACAGTTGATGATCGGGGAGTAGGCCAGGCAGCAATTCGGGGTTTGGTTGCAGAAGGTCGT
CGTCTAGCCAATGTCATGATGGGACCTTATCGTCAGGACCTGCTTGCCAAATGTGACCGTGTAGACCAGC
TGGCTGCTCAGCTTGCTGACCTTGCAGCAAGAGGGGAAGGAGAGTCTCCTCAGGCTAGGGCAATTGCTGC
TCAGCTTCAGGACTCCCTGAAGGATCTCAAAGCACGGATGCAAGAAGCAATGACCCAGGAGGTGTCTGAT
GTTTTTAGTGACACTACAACTCCTATTAAGTTGTTAGCAGTAGCAGCCACTGCTCCTTCTGATACTCCCA
ATAGAGAAGAGGTGTTTGAAGAAAGAGCAGCAAATTTTGAAAACCATGCTGCTAGACTGGGAGCAACAGC
AGAAAAAGCAGCTGCAGTTGGAACTGCTAATAAAACTACTGTGGAAGGCATTCAGGCAACAGTCAAATCT
GCAAGGGAGCTTACACCACAGGTAGTATCGGCTGCTCGAATCCTCCTGAGAAATCCTGGAAATCAAGCTG
CTTATGAGCATTTTGAGACAATGAAAAACCAATGGATTGATAATGTAGAAAAGATGACAGGGCTGGTGGA
TGAGGCCATCGATACCAAGTCTCTGTTGGATGCATCAGAAGAGGCTATTAAGAAGGATCTTGATAAATGT
AAAGTTGCAATGGCCAATATGCAACCTCAGATGCTGGTAGCTGGAGCCACCAGCATTGCTAGACGAGCGA
ACCGCATCCTGCTTGTGGCAAAACGGGAGGTTGAAAATTCAGAAGACCCTAAATTCAGGGAGGCTGTTAA
AGCAGCTTCTGATGAGCTGAGCAAAACCATATCACCGATGGTAATGGATGCTAAAGCTGTAGCAGGAAAT
ATCTCTGATCCTGGTTTGCAGAAGAGTTTCTTGGATTCTGGATACAGGATTCTGGGAGCTGTGGCCAAAG
TCAGAGAAGCCTTTCAGCCTCAGGAGCCAGACTTTCCCCCTCCTCCTCCTGACCTAGAGCATCTCCATCT
GACTGATGAGCTTGCTCCTCCAAAACCACCACTTCCAGAAGGTGAGGTTCCCCCACCCAGACCACCACCC
CCTGAAGAAAAAGATGAGGGCGGCCGCATGGTGAGCAAGGGCGAGGAGCTGTTCACCGGGGTGGTGCCCA
TCCTGGTCGAGCTGGACGGCGACGTAAACGGCCACAAGTTCAGCGTGTCCGGCGAGGGCGAGGGCGATGC
CACCTACGGCAAGCTGACCCTGAAGTTCATCTGCACCACCGGCAAGCTGCCCGTGCCCTGGCCCACCCTC
GTGACCACCTTCGGCTACGGCCTGATGTGCTTCGCCCGCTACCCCGACCACATGAAGCAGCACGACTTCT
TCAAGTCCGCCATGCCCGAAGGCTACGTCCAGGAGCGCACCATCTTCTTCAAGGACGACGGCAACTACAA
GACCCGCGCCGAGGTGAAGTTCGAGGGCGACACCCTGGTGAACCGCATCGAGCTGAAGGGCATCGACTTC
AAGGAGGACGGCAACATCCTGGGGCACAAGCTGGAGTACAACTACAACAGCCACAACGTCTATATCATGG
CCGACAAGCAGAAGAACGGCATCAAGGTGAACTTCAAGATCCGCCACAACATCGAGGACGGCAGCGTGCA
GCTCGCCGACCACTACCAGCAGAACACCCCCATCGGCGACGGCCCCGTGCTGCTGCCCGACAACCACTAC
CTGAGCTACCAGTCCAAACTGAGCAAAGACCCCAACGAGAAGCGCGATCACATGGTCCTGCTGGAGTTCG
TGACCGCCGCCGGGATCACTCTCGGCATGGACGAGCTGTACAAGGGCGGCCGCGAGTTCCCAGAGCAGAA
AGCAGGAGAAGCTATTAATCAGCCCATGATGATGGCTGCTAGGCAGTTGCATGACGAGGCTCGGAAATGG
TCTAGCAAGGGTAACGACATCATTGCTGCTGCTAAACGAATGGCGCTGCTCATGGCTGAGATGTCACGCC
TGGTGCGAGGAGGCAGCGGAAACAAGCGTGCCCTCATCCAGTGTGCAAAAGATATTGCTAAGGCATCGGA
TGAAGTCACTCGATTGGCCAAAGAGGTGGCCAAGCAATGTACTGATAAACGCATTAGAACAAACCTCTTA
CAGGTCTGTGAGCGAATCCCAACCATCAGCACGCAGCTCAAAATTCTTTCCACAGTGAAAGCTACCATGC
TGGGCAGGACTAACATCAGCGATGAAGAATCAGAACAGGCAACTGAGATGTTGGTTCATAACGCCCAGAA
CCTCATGCAGTCTGTGAAGGAAACTGTGAGAGAAGCTGAAGCAGCATCCATTAAGATAAGAACAGATGCC
GGATTCACTCTGCGCTGGGTCAGAAAGACCCCATGGTATCAGGTCGACGGTACCATGGTGAGCAAGGGCG
AGGAGCTGTTCACCGGGGTGGTGCCCATCCTGGTCGAGCTGGACGGCGACGTAAACGGCCACAAGTTCAG
CGTGTCCGGCGAGGGCGAGGGCGATGCCACCTACGGCAAGCTGACCCTGAAGTTCATCTGCACCACCGGC
AAGCTGCCCGTGCCCTGGCCCACCCTCGTGACCACCCTGACCTGGGGCGTGCAGTGCTTCAGCCGCTACC
CCGACCACATGAAGCAGCACGACTTCTTCAAGTCCGCCATGCCCGAAGGCTACGTCCAGGAGCGCACCAT
CTTCTTCAAGGACGACGGCAACTACAAGACCCGCGCCGAGGTGAAGTTCGAGGGCGACACCCTGGTGAAC
CGCATCGAGCTGAAGGGCATCGACTTCAAGGAGGACGGCAACATCCTGGGGCACAAGCTGGAGTACAACT
ACATCAGCCACAACGTCTATATCACCGCCGACAAGCAGAAGAACGGCATCAAGGCCAACTTCAAGATCCG
CCACAACATCGAGGACGGCAGCGTGCAGCTCGCCGACCACTACCAGCAGAACACCCCCATCGGCGACGGC
CCCGTGCTGCTGCCCGACAACCACTACCTGAGCACCCAGTCCGCCCTGAGCAAAGACCCCAACGAGAAGC
GCGATCACATGGTCCTGCTGGAGTTCGTGACCGCCGCCGGGATCACTCTCGGCATGGACGAGCTGTACAA
GTAAAGCGGCCGCGACTCTAGATCATAATCAGCCATACCACATTTGTAGAGGTTTTACTTGCTTTAAAAA
ACCTCCCACACCTCCCCCTGAACCTGAAACATAAAATGAATGCAATTGTTGTTGTTAACTTGTTTATTGC
AGCTTATAATGGTTACAAATAAAGCAATAGCATCACAAATTTCACAAATAAAGCATTTTTTTCACTGCAT
TCTAGTTGTGGTTTGTCCAAACTCATCAATGTATCTTAAGGCGTAAATTGTAAGCGTTAATATTTTGTTA
AAATTCGCGTTAAATTTTTGTTAAATCAGCTCATTTTTTAACCAATAGGCCGAAATCGGCAAAATCCCTT
ATAAATCAAAAGAATAGACCGAGATAGGGT
[37 nt withheld, positions 5701-5737]
AAAGAACGTGGACTCCAACGTCAAAGG
[49 nt withheld, positions 5765-5813]
T
[91 nt withheld, positions 5815-5905]
G
[124 nt withheld, positions 5907-6030]
CAGGTGGCACTTTTCGGGGAAATGTGCGCGGAACCCCTATTTGTTTATTTTTCTAAATACATTCAAATAT
GTATCCGCTCATGAGACAATAACCCTGATAAATGCTTCAATAATATTGAAAAAGGAAGAGTCCTGAGGCG
GAAAGAACCAGCTGTGGAATGTGTGTCAGTTAGGGTGTGGAAAGTCCCCAGGCTCCCCAGCAGGCAGAAG
TATGCAAAGCATGCATCTCAATTAGTCAGCAACCAGGTGTGGAAAGTCCCCAGGCTCCCCAGCAGGCAGA
AGTATGCAAAGCATGCATCTCAATTAGTCAGCAACCATAGTCCCGCCCCTAACTCCGCCCATCCCGCCCC
TAACTCCGCCCAGTTCCGCCCATTCTCCGCCCCATGGCTGACTAATTTTTTTTATTTATGCAGAGGCCGA
GGCCGCCTCGGCCTCTGAGCTATTCCAGAAGTAGTGAGGAGGCTTTTTTGGAGGCCTAGGCTTTTGCAAA
GATCGATCAAGAGACAGGATGAGGATCGTTTCGCATGATTGAACAAGATGGATTGCACGCAGGTTCTCCG
GCCGCTTGGGTGGAGAGGCTATTCGGCTATGACTGGGCACAACAGACAATCGGCTGCTCTGATGCCGCCG
TGTTCCGGCTGTCAGCGCAGGGGCGCCCGGTTCTTTTTGTCAAGACCGACCTGTCCGGTGCCCTGAATGA
ACTGCAAGACGAGGCAGCGCGGCTATCGTGGCTGGCCACGACGGGCGTTCCTTGCGCAGCTGTGCTCGAC
GTTGTCACTGAAGCGGGAAGGGACTGGCTGCTATTGGGCGAAGTGCCGGGGCAGGATCTCCTGTCATCTC
ACCTTGCTCCTGCCGAGAAAGTATCCATCATGGCTGATGCAATGCGGCGGCTGCATACGCTTGATCCGGC
TACCTGCCCATTCGACCACCAAGCGAAACATCGCATCGAGCGAGCACGTACTCGGATGGAAGCCGGTCTT
GTCGATCAGGATGATCTGGACGAAGAGCATCAGGGGCTCGCGCCAGCCGAACTGTTCGCCAGGCTCAAGG
CGAGCATGCCCGACGGCGAGGATCTCGTCGTGACCCATGGCGATGCCTGCTTGCCGAATATCATGGTGGA
AAATGGCCGCTTTTCTGGATTCATCGACTGTGGCCGGCTGGGTGTGGCGGACCGCTATCAGGACATAGCG
TTGGCTACCCGTGATATTGCTGAAGAGCTTGGCGGCGAATGGGCTGACCGCTTCCTCGTGCTTTACGGTA
TCGCCGCTCCCGATTCGCAGCGCATCGCCTTCTATCGCCTTCTTGACGAGTTCTTCTGAGCGGGACTCTG
GGGTTCGAAATGACCGACCAAGCGACGCCCAACCTGCCATCACGAGATTTCGATTCCACCGCCGCCTTCT
ATGAAAGGTTGGGCTTCGGAATCGTTTTCCGGGACGCCGGCTGGATGATCCTCCAGCGCGGGGATCTCAT
GCTGGAGTTCTTCGCCCACCCTAGGGGGAGGCTAACTGAAACACGGAAGGAGACAATACCGGAAGGAACC
CGCGCTATGACGGCAATAAAAAGACAGAATAAAACGCACGGTGTTGGGTCGTTTGTTCATAAACGCGGGG
TTCGGTCCCAGGGCTGGCACTCTGTCGATACCCCACCGAGACCCCATTGGGGCCAATACGCCCGCGTTTC
TTCCTTTTCCCCACCCCACCCCCCAAGTTCGGGTGAAGGCCCAGGGCTCGCAGCCAACGTCGGGGCGGCA
GGCCCTGCCATAGCCTCAGGTTACTCATATATACTTTAGATTGATTTAAAACTTCATTTTTAATTTAAAA
GGATCTAGGTGAAGATCCTTTTTGATAATCTCATGACCAAAATCCCTTAACGTGAGTTTTCGTTCCACTG
AGCGTCAGACCCCGTAGAAAAGATCAAAGGATCTTCTTGAGATCCTTTTTTTCTGCGCGTAATCTGCTGC
TTGCAAACAAAAAAACCACCGCTACCAGCGGTGGTTTGTTTGCCGGATCAAGAGCTACCAACTCTTTTTC
CGAAGGTAACTGGCTTCAGCAGAGCGCAGATACCAAATACTGTCCTTCTAGTGTAGCCGTAGTTAGGCCA
CCACTTCAAGAACTCTGTAGCACCGCCTACATACCTCGCTCTGCTAATCCTGTTACCAGTGGCTGCTGCC
AGTGGCGATAAGTCGTGTCTTACCGGGTTGGACTCAAGACGATAGTTACCGGATAAGGCGCAGCGGTCGG
GCTGAACGGGGGGTTCGTGCACACAGCCCAGCTTGGAGCGAACGACCTACACCGAACTGAGATACCTACA
GCGTGAGCTATGAGAAAGCGCCACGCTTCCCGAAGGGAGAAAGGCGGACAGGTATCCGGTAAGCGGCAGG
GTCGGAACAGGAGAGCGCACGAGGGAGCTTCCAGGGGGAAACGCCTGGTATCTTTATAGTCCTGTCGGGT
TTCGCCACCTCTGACTTGAGCGTCGATTTTTGTGATGCTCGTCAGGGGGGCGGAGCCTATGGAAAAACGC
CAGCAACGCGGCCTTTTTACGGTTCCTGGCCTTTTGCTGGCCTTTTGCTCACATGTTCTTTCCTGCGTTA
TCCCCTGATTCTGTGGATAACCGTATTACCGCCATGCAT
Features (pLannotate 1.2.2; 17 found; start..end, strand, type, name):
     61..364     +  enhancer       CMV enhancer: human cytomegalovirus immediate early enhancer
    365..568     +  promoter       CMV promoter: human cytomegalovirus (CMV) immediate early promoter
    591..634     +  misc_feature   MCS (fragment): multiple cloning site
    933..949     -  promoter       gapdh promoter (fragment): glyceraldehyde-3-phosphate dehydrogenase promoter from Eggerthella lenta
   3318..4034    +  CDS            mCitrine: mCitrine is a basic (constitutively fluorescent) yellow fluorescent protein published in 2001, derived from Aequorea victoria.
   4050..4592    +  CDS            vcl (fragment): VINC_XENLA - Experimental evidence at transcript level: Swiss-Prot protein existence level 2. Involved in cell adhesion. May be involved in the attachment of the actin-based microfilaments to the plasma membrane. From Xenopus laevis (African clawed frog).
   4605..5324    +  CDS            ECFP: enhanced CFP mammalian codon-optimized
   5341..5424    +  CDS            large T antigen (fragment): large T antigen from SV40 (simian virus 40)
   5447..5568    +  polyA_signal   SV40 poly(A) signal: SV40 polyadenylation signal
   5602..6030    -  rep_origin     f1 ori (sequence partly withheld): f1 bacteriophage origin of replication; arrow indicates direction of (+) strand synthesis
   6057..6161    +  promoter       AmpR promoter: bla
   6163..6520    +  promoter       SV40 promoter: SV40 enhancer and early promoter
   6555..7349    +  CDS            NeoR/KanR: aminoglycoside phosphotransferase from Tn5; aph(3')-II (or nptII); confers resistance to neomycin, kanamycin, and G418 (Geneticin®)
   7370..7522    +  CDS            ble (fragment): BLE_KLEPN - Experimental evidence at protein level: Swiss-Prot protein existence level 1. Binding protein with a strong affinity to the bleomycin family of antibiotics. Binds to CL990; an antimitotic-antibiotic compound. From Klebsiella pneumoniae.
   7581..7628    +  polyA_signal   HSV TK poly(A) signal: herpes simplex virus thymidine kinase polyadenylation signal (Cole and Stacy, 1985)
   7719..7735    -  polyA_signal   bGH poly(A) signal (fragment): bovine growth hormone polyadenylation signal
   7957..8545    +  rep_origin     ori: high-copy-number ColE1/pMB1/pBR322/pUC origin of replication
