[The description below was written by a language model from this plasmid's Addgene catalogue record and pLannotate feature annotations shown in this document.]
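Description:
GgVcl 1-1066 FRET tail probe 2 is a mammalian expression plasmid built on the pECFP-N3 backbone (total size 8,659 bp) that encodes an intramolecular FRET sensor based on full-length chicken (G. gallus) vinculin, residues 1-1066. The vinculin coding sequence was cloned between EcoRI and SalI sites downstream of the human CMV immediate-early enhancer and promoter. Monomeric Citrine, a yellow fluorescent protein, is inserted with a linker after amino acid 883, so it sits just upstream of the vinculin tail region. The backbone-derived ECFP is fused in frame at the C terminus, followed by the SV40 polyadenylation signal. The feature table agrees with this layout: mCitrine is followed by a short vinculin segment (annotated by homology to the Xenopus protein, and corresponding to the remaining tail residues) and then ECFP. The cyan donor and yellow acceptor therefore bracket the tail domain, so changes in energy transfer should report conformational changes in that region. The associated publication concerns vinculin activation by actin filaments and talin.

The plasmid replicates in E. coli from a high-copy ColE1/pUC-type origin and also carries an f1 origin. A single NeoR/KanR (Tn5 aminoglycoside phosphotransferase) cassette has tandem bacterial and SV40 early promoters and an HSV TK polyadenylation signal, giving kanamycin resistance in bacteria and G418 selection in mammalian cells. Several short annotations (gapdh promoter, ble, bGH poly(A) and large T antigen fragments) are likely incidental sequence matches or backbone remnants rather than functional parts. The depositor describes the construct as similar to FRET probe 1, with an ECFP changed to monomeric Citrine.
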