Addgene plasmid #46282: GgVcl 1-1066 FRET tail probe 2
Depositing lab: Susan Craig. Depositing organization: Johns Hopkins University and School of Medicine. Publication: Coincidence of actin filaments and talin is required to activate vinculin. Chen H, Choudhury DM, Craig SW. J Biol Chem. 2006 Dec 29;281(52):40389-98. Epub 2006 Oct 29. 10.1074/jbc.M607324200 PubMed 17074767.
Backbone
  Vector backbone: pECFP-N3
  Backbone manufacturer: Clonetech
  Backbone size w/o insert (bp): 4700
  Total vector size (bp): 8659
  Vector type: Mammalian Expression
  Selectable markers: Neomycin (select with G418)
Growth in bacteria
  Bacterial resistance: Kanamycin, 50 μg/mL
  Growth temperature: 37°C
  Growth strain: DH5alpha
  Copy number: Unknown
Gene/Insert
  Gene/Insert name: Vcl 1-1066 + mCitrine (alt names: Vinculin; Vcl)
  Species: G. gallus (chicken)
  Mutation: mCitrine (and linker) inserted after aa883
  Entrez Gene: VCL (a.k.a. VINC1)
  Promoter: CMV
  Tag / fusion protein: ECFP (C terminal on backbone)
  Cloning method: Restriction Enzyme; 5′ cloning site EcoRI (not destroyed); 3′ cloning site SalI (not destroyed)
  Sequencing primers: 5′ CMV-F; 3′ ?
Terms and licenses: Academic/Nonprofit Terms; Industry Terms: Not Available to Industry
Depositor comments: Similar to FRET probe 1 (Addgene plasmid 46276) except ECFP changed to monomeric Citrine.
How to cite: GgVcl 1-1066 FRET tail probe 2 was a gift from Susan Craig (Addgene plasmid # 46282 ; http://n2t.net/addgene:46282 ; RRID:Addgene_46282)
