>Addgene plasmid #46282 | GgVcl 1-1066 FRET tail probe 2 | addgene partial sequence | sequence record 66927 | YFP-rev-primer 5'-CTGCAGGCCGTAGCCGAAGG-3'
GGGCAGCTTGCCGGTGGTGCAGATGAACTTCAGGGTCAGCTTGCCGTAGGTGGCATCGCCCTCGCCCTCG
CCGGACACGCTGAACTTGTGGCCGTTTACGTCGCCGTCCAGCTCGACCAGGATGGGCACCACCCCGGTGA
ACAGCTCCTCGCCCTTGCTCACCATGCGGCCGCCCTCATCTTTTTCTTCAGGGGGTGGTGGTCTGGGTGG
GGGAACCTCACCTTCTGGAAGTGGTGGTTTTGGAGGAGCAAGCTCATCAGTCAGATGGAGATGCTCTAGG
TCAGGAGGAGGAGGGGGAAAGTCTGGCTCCTGAGGCTGAAAGGCTTCTCTGACTTTGGCCACAGCTCCCA
GAATCCTGTATCCAGAATCCAAGAAACTCTTCTGCAAACCAGGATCAGAGATATTTCCTGCTACAGCTTT
AGCATCCATTACCATCGGTGATATGGTTTTGCTCAGCTCATCAGAAGCTGCTTTAACAGCCTCCCTGAAT
TTAGGGTCTTCTGAATTTTCAACCTCCCGTTTTGCCACAAGCAGGATGCGGTTCGCTCGTCTAGCAATGC
TGGTGGCTCCAGCTACCAGCATCTGAGGTTGCATATTGGCCATTGCAACTTTGCATTTATCAAGATCCTT
CTTAATAGCCTCTTCTGATGCATCCAACAGAGACTTGGTATCGATGGCCTCATCCACCAGCCCTGTCATC
TTTTCTACATTATCAATCCATTGGTTTTTCATTGTCTCAAAATGCTCATAAGCAGCTTGATTTCCAGGAT
TTCTCAGGAGGATTCGAGCAGCCGATACTACCTGTGGTGTAAGCTCCCTTGCAGATTTGACTGTTGCCTG
AATGCCTTCCACAGTAGTTTTATTAGCAGTTCCAACTGCAGCTGCTTTTTCTGCTGTTGCTCCCAGTCTA
GCAGCATGGTTTTCAAAATTTGCTGCTCTT
