>Addgene plasmid #46282 | GgVcl 1-1066 FRET tail probe 2 | addgene partial sequence | sequence record 66929 | ggVcl-F2 5'-aagcctttcagcctcaggag-3'
CTAGAGCATCTCCATCTGACTGATGAGCTTGCTCCTCCAAAACCACCACTTCCAGAAGGTGAGGTTCCCC
CACCCAGACCACCACCCCCTGAAGAAAAAGATGAGGGCGGCCGCATGGTGAGCAAGGGCGAGGAGCTGTT
CACCGGGGTGGTGCCCATCCTGGTCGAGCTGGACGGCGACGTAAACGGCCACAAGTTCAGCGTGTCCGGC
GAGGGCGAGGGCGATGCCACCTACGGCAAGCTGACCCTGAAGTTCATCTGCACCACCGGCAAGCTGCCCG
TGCCCTGGCCCACCCTCGTGACCACCTTCGGCTACGGCCTGATGTGCTTCGCCCGCTACCCCGACCACAT
GAAGCAGCACGACTTCTTCAAGTCCGCCATGCCCGAAGGCTACGTCCAGGAGCGCACCATCTTCTTCAAG
GACGACGGCAACTACAAGACCCGCGCCGAGGTGAAGTTCGAGGGCGACACCCTGGTGAACCGCATCGAGC
TGAAGGGCATCGACTTCAAGGAGGACGGCAACATCCTGGGGCACAAGCTGGAGTACAACTACAACAGCCA
CAACGTCTATATCATGGCCGACAAGCAGAAGAACGGCATCAAGGTGAACTTCAAGATCCGCCACAACATC
GAGGACGGCAGCGTGCAGCTCGCCGACCACTACCAGCAGAACACCCCCATCGGCGACGGCCCCGTGCTGC
TGCCCGACAACCACTACCTGAGCTACCAGTCCAAACTGAGCAAAGACCCCAACGAGAAGCGCGATCACAT
GGTCCTGCTGGAGTTCGTGACCGCCGCCGGGATCACTCTCGGCATGGACGAGCTGTACAAGGGCGGCCGC
GAGTTCCCAGAGCAGAAAGCAGGAGAAGCTATTAATCAGCCCATGATGATGGCTGCTAGGCAGTTGCATG
AC
