>Addgene plasmid #46282 | GgVcl 1-1066 FRET tail probe 2 | addgene partial sequence | sequence record 66931 | ggVcl-F1 5'-gctaccatgctgggcaggac-3'
AGAACAGGCAACTGAGATGTTGGTTCATAACGCCCAGAACCTCATGCAGTCTGTGAAGGAAACTGTGAGA
GAAGCTGAAGCAGCATCCATTAAGATAAGAACAGATGCCGGATTCACTCTGCGCTGGGTCAGAAAGACCC
CATGGTATCAGGTCGACGGTACCATGGTGAGCAAGGGCGAGGAGCTGTTCACCGGGGTGGTGCCCATCCT
GGTCGAGCTGGACGGCGACGTAAACGGCCACAAGTTCAGCGTGTCCGGCGAGGGCGAGGGCGATGCCACC
TACGGCAAGCTGACCCTGAAGTTCATCTGCACCACCGGCAAGCTGCCCGTGCCCTGGCCCACCCTCGTGA
CCACCCTGACCTGGGGCGTGCAGTGCTTCAGCCGCTACCCCGACCACATGAAGCAGCACGACTTCTTCAA
GTCCGCCATGCCCGAAGGCTACGTCCAGGAGCGCACCATCTTCTTCAAGGACGACGGCAACTACAAGACC
CGCGCCGAGGTGAAGTTCGAGGGCGACACCCTGGTGAACCGCATCGAGCTGAAGGGCATCGACTTCAAGG
AGGACGGCAACATCCTGGGGCACAAGCTGGAGTACAACTACATCAGCCACAACGTCTATATCACCGCCGA
CAAGCAGAAGAACGGCATCAAGGCCAACTTCAAGATCCGCCACAACATCGAGGACGGCAGCGTGCAGCTC
GCCGACCACTACCAGCAGAACACCCCCATCGGCGACGGCCCCGTGCTGCTGCCCGACAACCACTACCTGA
GCACCCAGTCCGCCCTGAGCAAAGACCCCAACGAGAAGCGCGATCACATGGTCCTGCTGGAGTTCGTGAC
CGCCGCCGGGATCACTCTCGGCATGGACGAGCTGTACAAGTAAAGCGGCCGCGACTCTAGATCATAATCA
GCCATAC
